Addgene plasmid #21249: PKC zeta DN
Depositing lab: Bernard Weinstein. Depositing organization: Columbia University. Publication: Roles of specific isoforms of protein kinase C in the transcriptional control of cyclin D1 and related genes. Soh JW, Weinstein IB. J Biol Chem. 2003 Sep 5. 278(36):34709-16. 10.1074/jbc.M302016200 PubMed 12794082.
Backbone
  Vector backbone: pHACE
  Backbone size w/o insert (bp): 5400
  Vector type: Mammalian Expression
  Selectable markers: Neomycin (select with G418)
Growth in bacteria
  Bacterial resistance: Ampicillin, 100 μg/mL
  Growth temperature: 37°C
  Growth strain: DH5alpha
  Copy number: High Copy
Gene/Insert
  Gene/Insert name: PKC zeta
  Species: R. norvegicus (rat)
  Insert size (bp): 1800
  Mutation: K281M
  GenBank ID: J04532
  Entrez Gene: Prkcz (a.k.a. 14-3-3-zetaisoform, Pkcz, r14-3-3)
  Tag / fusion protein: HA (C terminal on backbone)
  Cloning method: Restriction Enzyme; 5′ cloning site EcoRI (not destroyed); 3′ cloning site EcoRI (not destroyed)
  Sequencing primers: 5′ T7; 3′ SP6
Resource information
  A portion of this plasmid was derived from a plasmid made by: Dr. Y. Ono
Terms and licenses: Academic/Nonprofit Terms; Industry Terms: Not Available to Industry
How to cite: PKC zeta DN was a gift from Bernard Weinstein (Addgene plasmid # 21249 ; http://n2t.net/addgene:21249 ; RRID:Addgene_21249)
