[The description below was written by a language model from this plasmid's Addgene catalogue record.]
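Description:
PKC zeta DN is a mammalian expression plasmid built on the pHACE backbone (about 5.4 kb without insert) that carries a roughly 1.8 kb cDNA for rat (Rattus norvegicus) protein kinase C zeta (Prkcz). The coding sequence was inserted by restriction cloning into an EcoRI site that is retained at both ends of the insert, and the backbone supplies an HA epitope tag fused to the C terminus of the protein, allowing detection or immunoprecipitation with anti-HA antibodies. The plasmid is maintained at high copy in E. coli under ampicillin selection, and a neomycin resistance marker permits G418 selection of stably transfected mammalian cells. T7 and SP6 sites flank the cloning region and are listed as sequencing primer sites. The record does not state which promoter drives expression in mammalian cells, and no feature table is available to confirm the other backbone elements.

The insert carries a K281M substitution. The "DN" in the name indicates a dominant-negative form, consistent with replacement of a lysine in the kinase domain that is needed for ATP binding and catalysis, which yields a kinase-inactive protein able to interfere with signalling through the endogenous enzyme. The associated publication examined the roles of individual PKC isoforms in the transcriptional control of cyclin D1 and related genes, so the construct is suited to transient or stable overexpression experiments that test whether the atypical isoform PKC zeta is required in a given pathway, typically alongside wild-type or activated versions of the same kinase and mutants of other isoforms. Part of the plasmid was derived from material made in another laboratory.
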