>Addgene plasmid #21249 | PKC zeta DN | addgene partial sequence | sequence record 27059 | 21249 with SP6
CGGCCGCCAGTGTGATGGATATCTGCAGAATTGGATCCTTAGGCGTAGTCAGGCACGTCGTAAGGATAGA
ATTCCACGGACTCCTCAGCAGACAGCAGAAGCGGGTTGATGTACTCGAAGCCTTCGAACTCGGACTGGTC
GATCCTCTTTATGACGTCCTCATCATCTGGGGTCAGCTGTACGGGCTCGCTGGTGAACTGCGTGTCGAAG
TTGTCCAGGCCATAGTCATCTGTGATCTGGGGCTGGAAGGGAGGCAGGGTCTGCTTCTTTTCAAGCAGGT
CCCAGTCTATGCTTCGGAAGAAGGCATGGGACTTGATGTCGGAAAACCCAGTCTGCGGCCGGCAGCCAAG
CCTCTCTTTGGGATCCTTATTTAAAAATCCTTTCAAGACGTGTGAGGCCTTGACAGACAGGAAACGGGGA
ATCCGAATTGGCTTTTCCAGGATAACTTGGAAAAGGTAGTCTTCAGTATTCATGTCAGGGTTGTCTGTGA
TGATGTCAAAGGGGGAGCGCCCAGCCATCATCTCAAACATAAGGACACCCAGCGCCCACCAGTCCACGCT
GAACCCGTACTCTTCTCCTCGCAGGATTTCGGGGGCGATATAGTTCGGGGTTCCACAAAAAGTGCTTGTT
GTGTCGCCGGGGCCTAGGCCTTCCTTGCACATGCCGTAGTCCGTCAGCTTAATGTGTCCATCGGCATCGA
GGAGGACGTTGTCCAGTTTTAGGTCCCGGTAGATGATCCCTCTCTCATGTA
