>Addgene plasmid #21249 | PKC zeta DN | addgene partial sequence | sequence record 27060 | 21249 with rPKCz-F 5'-tcccaagagcctccagtaga
ACTTCCTTCAGAGAACTGATGGAATTGCTTATATTTCTTCATCTCGGAAACATGACAATATCAAAGATGA
TTCTGAGGACCTTAAGCCTGTCATCGATGGGGTGGATGGGATCAAAATCTCTCAGGGGCTGGGGCTGCAA
GACTTTGACCTCATCAGAGTCATCGGGCGTGGAAGCTATGCCAAGGTCCTCCTGGTGCGGTTGAAGAAAA
ACGACCAGATTTACGCCATGATGGTGGTGAAGAAGGAGCTCGTCCACGACGATGAGGATATCGACTGGGT
GCAGACAGAGAAGCACGTGTTCGAGCAGGCATCCAGCAACCCCTTCCTGGTTGGCTTACACTCCTGCTTC
CAGACAACGAGCCGGTTGTTCCTGGTCATCGAGTATGTCAACGGGGGGGACCTCATGTTCCACATGCAGA
GGCAGAGGAAGCTTCCAGAGGAACACGCCAGGTTCTATGCTGCTGAGATCTGTATCGCTCTCAACTTCCT
ACATGAGAGAGGGATCATCTACCGGGACCTAAAACTGGACAACGTCCTCCTCGATGCCGATGGACACATT
AAGCTGACGGACTACGGCATGTGCAAGGAAGGCCTAGGCCCCGGCGACACAACAAGCACTTTTTGTGGAA
CCCCGAACTATATCGCCCCCGAAATCCTGCGAGGAGAAGAGTACGGGTTCAGCGTGGACTGGTGGGCGCT
GGGTGTCCTTATGTTTGAGATGATGGCTGGGCGCTCCCCTTTGACATCATCACAGACA
