>Addgene plasmid #21249 | PKC zeta DN | addgene partial sequence | sequence record 27061 | T7 5'-TAATACGACTCACTATAGGG-3'
CACANGANGACTGGATCTCGAGGCCACCATGGAATTCCCCAGCAGGACCGACCCCAAGTATGGACCGGAG
CGGCGGCCGCGTCCGTCTGAAGGCGCACTACGGCGGGGACATCCTGATTACCAGCGTGGACCCCACGACA
ACTTTCCAGGACCTCTGTGAGGAAGTGCGAGACATGTGTGGCCTGCACCAGCAGCACCCACTCACCCTCA
AGTGGGTGGACAGTGAAGGTGACCCTTGTACTGTGTCCTCACAGATGGAGCTGGAGGAGGCCTTCCGCCT
GGCCTGTCAGGGCAGGGACGAAGTGCTCATCATCCACGTTTTCCCAAGCATCCCAGAACAACCGGGCATG
CCTTGTCCTGGAGAAGACAAGTCCATCTACCGCCGTGGAGCCAGAAGATGGAGGAAGCTATACCGAGCCA
ACGGCCACCTCTTCCAAGCCAAGCGCTTTAACAGGAGAGCGTACTGTGGCCAGTGCAGCGAAAGGATATG
GGGCCTCGCGAGGCAGGGGTACAGGTGCATCAACTGCAAGCTGCTTGTCCATAAACGCTGCCACGTCCTC
GTCCCGCTGACCTGCAGGAGGCATATGGATTCTGTCATGCCTTCCCAAGAGCCTCCAGTAGATGACAAGA
ACGATGGTGTAGACCTTCCTACAAAANAAACTGATGGAATGCTTATATNTCTTCTCTCGAAAACTCGNAT
ATCAAAATGATTTGAGAACNTTAACCTGTCATCGATGGGTGATGGNANCAAATCTCTCAGGGCTGGGCTG
CAGACTTGACTCTCAAATCTCGGCGTGAACTTGCAAGTCTCTGTGCGTGAAAAACACAATTACCATGATG
TGTNAAAGACTCTCAAACATAGATTCATGGTNAANAAAC
